>Addgene plasmid #48147 | pPK1E-1+t | depositor full sequence | sequence record 69933 | pPK1E-1+t sequence 5219 bps
AACCCTGCTACTGTTCCAAATATAATTCCCCCACAAAGAACTCCAATCATAAAAGGTATATTTTTCCCTA
ATCCGGGATCAACAAAAGGATCTGTTACTTTCCTGATATGTTTTACAAATATCAGGAATGACAGCACGCT
AACGATAAGAAAAGAAATGCTATATGATGTTGTAAACAACATAAAAAATACAATGCCTACAGACATTAGT
ATAATTCCTTTGATATCAAAATGACCTTTTATCCTTACTTCTTTCTTTAATAATTTCATAAGAAACGGAA
CAGTGATAATTGTTATCATAGGAATGAGTAGAAGATAGGACCAATGAATATAATGGGCTATCATTCCACC
AATCGCTGGACCGACTCCTTCTCCCATGGCTACTATCGATCCAATAAGACCAAATGCTTTACCCCTATTT
TCCTTTGGAATATAGCGCGCAACTACAACCATTACGAGTGCTGGAAATGCAGCTGCACCAGCCCCTTGAA
TAAAACGAGCCATAATAAGTAAGGAAAAGAAAGAATGGCCAACAAACCCAATTACCGACCCGAAACAATT
TATTATAATTCCAAATAGGAGTAACCTTTTGATGCCTAATTGATCAGATAGCTTTCCATATACAGCTGTT
CCAATGGAAAAGGTTAACATAAAGGCTGTGTTCACCCAGTTTGTACTCGCAGGTGGTTTATTAAAATCAT
TTGCAATATCAGGTAATGAGACGTTCAAAACCATTTCATTTAATACGCTAAAAAAAGATAAAATGCAAAG
CCAAATTAAAATTTGGTTGTGTCGTAAATTCGATTGTGAATAGGATGTATTCACATTTCACCCTCCAATA
ATGAGGGCAGACGTAGTTTATAGGGTTAATGATACGCTTCCCTCTTTTAATTGAACCCTGTTACATTCAT
TACACTTCATAATTAATTCCTCCTAAACTTGATTAAAACATTTTACCACATATAAACTAAGTTTTAAATT
CAGTATTTCATCACTTATACAACAATATGGCCCGTTTGTTGAACTACTCTTTAATAAAATAATTTTTCCG
TTCCCAATTCCACATTGCAATAATAGAAAATCCATCTTCATCGGCTTTTTCGTCATCATCTGTATGAATC
AAATCGCCTTCTTCTGTGTCATCAAGGTTTAATTTTTTATGTATTTCTTTTAACAAACCACCATAGGAGA
TTAACCTTTTACGGTGTAAACCTTCCTCCAAATCAGACAAACGTTTCAAATTCTTTTCTTCATCATCGGT
CATAAAATCCGTATCCTTTACAGGATATTTTGCAGTTTCGTCAATTGCCGATTGTATATCCGATTTATAT
TTATTTTTCGGTCGAATCATTTGAACTTTTACATTTGGATCATAGTCTAATTTCATTGCCTTTTTCCAAA
ATTGAATCCATTGTTTTTGATTCACGTAGTTTTCTGTATTCTTAAAATAAGTTGGTTCCACACATACCAA
TACATGCATGTGCTGATTATAAGAATTATCTTTATTATTTATTGTCACTTCCGTTGCACGCATAAAACCA
ACAAGATTTTTATTAATTTTTTTATATTGCATCATTCGGCGAAATCCTTGAGCCATATCTGACAAACTCT
TATTTAATTCTTCGCCATCATAAACATTTTTAACTGTTAATGTGAGAAACAACCAACGAACTGTTGGCTT
TTGTTTAATAACTTCAGCAACAACCTTTTGTGACTGAATGCCATGTTTCATTGCTCTCCTCCAGTTGCAC
ATTGGACAAAGCCTGGATTTACAAAACCACACTCGATACAACTTTCTTTCGCCTGTTTCACGATTTTGTT
TATACTCTAATATTTCAGCACAATCTTTTACTCTTTCAGCCTTTTTAAATTCAAGAATATGCAGAAGTTC
AAAGTAATCAACATTAGCGATTTTCTTTTCTCTCCATGGTCTCACTTTTCCACTTTTTGTCTTGTCCACT
AAAACCCTTGATTTTTCATCTGAATAAATGCTACTATTAGGACACATAATATTAAAAGAAACCCCCATCT
ATTTAGTTATTTGTTTGGTCACTTATAACTTTAACAGATGGGGTTTTTCTGTGCAACCAATTTTAAGGGT
TTTCAATACTTTAAAACACATACATACCAACACTTCAACGCACCTTTCAGCAACTAAAATAAAAATGACG
TTATTTCTATATGTATCAAGATAAGAAAGAACAAGTTCAAAACCATCAAAAAAAGACACCTTTTCAGGTG
CTTTTTTTATTTTATAAACTCATTCCCTGATCTCGACTTCGTTCTTTTTTTACCTCTCGGTTATGAGTTA
GTTCAAATTCGTTCTTTTTAGGTTCTAAATCGTGTTTTTCTTGGAATTGTGCTGTTTTATCCTTTACCTT
GTCTACAAACCCCTTAAAAACGTTTTTAAAGGCTTTTAAGCCGTCTGTACGTTCCTTAAGATCAGTATTT
ACTGGACACTATAGAAGGGAGAAATGTCTCCCTAAATTATCAATTTGATTTATAAGGAGGTGAAATGTAC
AATGGTCCAAACTAGTTCGAAGATCTCCGGAGCTCCCGGGATCCGGTACCGGCCGCATGCTAACTAGCTA
ACCGGTTACCTATGCCCTATCTACCTTGCGTAGGTAGGGTTCTTTTTGTTGCCGGTCCAAGAATTGGAGC
TAATTAATTCTTGCGGAGAACTGTGAATGCGCAAACCAACCCTTGGCAGAACATATCCATCGCGTCCGCC
ATCTCCAGCAGCCGCACGCGGCGCATCTCGGGCCGCGTTGCTGGCGTTTTTCCATAGGCTCCGCCCCCCT
GACGAGCATCACAAAAATCGACGCTCAAGTCAGAGGTGGCGAAACCCGACAGGACTATAAAGATACCAGG
CGTTTCCCCCTGGAAGCTCCCTCGTGCGCTCTCCTGTTCCGACCCTGCCGCTTACCGGATACCTGTCCGC
CTTTCTCCCTTCGGGAAGCGTGGCGCTTTCTCATAGCTCACGCTGTAGGTATCTCAGTTCGGTGTAGGTC
GTTCGCTCCAAGCTGGGCTGTGTGCACGAACCCCCCGTTCAGCCCGACCGCTGCGCCTTATCCGGTAACT
ATCGTCTTGAGTCCAACCCGGTAAGACACGACTTATCGCCACTGGCAGCAGCCACTGGTAACAGGATTAG
CAGAGCGAGGTATGTAGGCGGTGCTACAGAGTTCTTGAAGTGGTGGCCTAACTACGGCTACACTAGAAGG
ACAGTATTTGGTATCTGCGCTCTGCTGAAGCCAGTTACCTTCGGAAAAAGAGTTGGTAGCTCTTGATCCG
GCAAACAAACCACCGCTGGTAGCGGTGGTTTTTTTGTTTGCAAGCAGCAGATTACGCGCAGAAAAAAAGG
ATCTCAAGAAGATCCTTTGATCTTTTCTACGGGGTCTGACGCTCAGTGGAACGAAAACTCACGTTAAGGG
ATTTTGGTCATGAGATTATCAAAAAGGATCTTCACCTAGATCCTTTTAAATTAAAAATGAAGTTTTAAAT
CAATCTAAAGTATATATGAGTAAACTTGGTCTGACAGTTACCAATGCTTAATCAGTGAGGCACCTATCTC
AGCGATCTGTCTATTTCGTTCATCCATAGTTGCCTGACTCCCCGTCGTGTAGATAACTACGATACGGGAG
GGCTTACCATCTGGCCCCAGTGCTGCAATGATACCGCGAGACCCACGCTCACCGGCTCCAGATTTATCAG
CAATAAACCAGCCAGCCGGAAGGGCCGAGCGCAGAAGTGGTCCTGCAACTTTATCCGCCTCCATCCAGTC
TATTAATTGTTGCCGGGAAGCTAGAGTAAGTAGTTCGCCAGTTAATAGTTTGCGCAACGTTGTTGCCATT
GCTGCAGGCATCGTGGTGTCACGCTCGTCGTTTGGTATGGCTTCATTCAGCTCCGGTTCCCAACGATCAA
GGCGAGTTACATGATCCCCCATGTTGTGCAAAAAAGCGGTTAGCTCCTTCGGTCCTCCGATCGTTGTCAG
AAGTAAGTTGGCCGCAGTGTTATCACTCATGGTTATGGCAGCACTGCATAATTCTCTTACTGTCATGCCA
TCCGTAAGATGCTTTTCTGTGACTGGTGAGTACTCAACCAAGTCATTCTGAGAATAGTGTATGCGGCGAC
CGAGTTGCTCTTGCCCGGCGTCAACACGGGATAATACCGCGCCACATAGCAGAACTTTAAAAGTGCTCAT
CATTGGAAAACGTTCTTCGGGGCGAAAACTCTCAAGGATCTTACCGCTGTTGAGATCCAGTTCGATGTAA
CCCACTCGTGCACCCAACTGATCTTCAGCATCTTTTACTTTCACCAGCGTTTCTGGGTGAGCAAAAACAG
GAAGGCAAAATGCCGCAAAAAAGGGAATAAGGGCGACACGGAAATGTTGAATACTCATACTCTTCCTTTT
TCAATATTATTGAAGCATTTATCAGGGTTATTGTCTCATGAGCGGATACATATTTGAATGTATTTAGAAA
AATAAACAAATAGGGGTTCCGCGCACATTTCCCCGAAAAGTGCCACCTGACGTCTAAGAAACCATTATTA
TCATGACATTAACCTATAAAAATAGGCGTATCACGAGGCCCTTTCGTCTTCAAGAATTCCTGTTATAAAA
AAAGGATCAATTTTGAACTCTCTCCCAAAGTTGATCCCTTAACGATTTAGAAATCCCTTTGAGAATGTTT
ATATACATTCAAGGTAACCAGCCAACTAATGACAATGATTCCTGAAAAAAGTAATAACAAATTACTATAC
AGATAAGTTGACTGATCAACTTCCATAGGTAACAACCTTTGATCAAGTAAGGGTATGGATAATAAACCAC
CTACAATTGCAATACCTGTTCCCTCTGATAAAAAGCTGGTAAAGTTAAGCAAACTCATTCCAGCACCAGC
TTCCTGCTGTTTCAAGCTACTTGAAACAATTGTTGATATAACTGTTTTGGTGAACGAAAGCCCACCTAAA
ACAAATACGATTATAATTGTCATGAACCATGATGTTGTTTCTAAAAGAAAGGAAGCAGTTAAAAAGCTAA
CAGAAAGAAATGTAACTCCGATGTTTAACACGTATAAAGGACCTCTTCTATCAACAAGTATCCCACCAAT
GTAGCCGAAAATAATGACACTCATTGTTCCAGGGAAAATAATTACACTTCCGATTTCGGCAGTACTTAGC
TGGTGAACATCTTTCATCATATAAGGAACCATAGAGACA
Features (pLannotate 1.2.2; 7 found; start..end, strand, type, name):
    861..920     -  CDS            tetL: LPTR_BACCE - Protein predicted: Swiss-Prot protein existence level 4. From Bacillus cereus.
   1024..2028    -  CDS            repB: RepB replication protein; repB; from Enterococcus faecalis plasmid pAMα1 AAN03827.1 22652809.0
   2255..2506    -  CDS            pre (fragment): PRE2_STAAM - Also known as mob. Protein inferred from homology: Swiss-Prot protein existence level 3. The interaction of the RSA site and the PRE protein may not only serves a function in plasmid maintenance, but may also contributes to the distribution of small antibiotic resistance plasmids among Gram- positive bacteria. From Staphylococcus aureus (strain Mu50 / ATCC 700699).
   2779..3367    -  rep_origin     ori: high-copy-number ColE1/pMB1/pBR322/pUC origin of replication
   3538..4398    -  CDS            AmpR: β-lactamase; bla; confers resistance to ampicillin, carbenicillin, and related antibiotics
   4399..4503    -  promoter       AmpR promoter: bla
   4667..824     -  CDS            TcR (across the origin): tetracycline efflux protein; Bacillus subtilis tetL; confers resistance to tetracycline
