[The description below was written by a language model from this plasmid's Addgene catalogue record and pLannotate feature annotations shown in this document.]
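Description:
pPK1E-1+t is an empty-backbone shuttle vector for Escherichia coli and Bacillus megaterium, derived from pMM1520 and catalogued for bacterial expression and synthetic biology. According to the record, it carries a promoter and a terminator recognised by the DNA-dependent RNA polymerase of coliphage K1E. A gene cloned between these elements would therefore be transcribed only when that phage polymerase is supplied, in the same way as T7-type expression systems. No insert is present. The automated feature table for the 5,219 nt depositor sequence does not annotate the K1E promoter, the terminator or a cloning site, so their positions and the arrangement of the cloning region cannot be described from the record.

The annotated features account for the dual-host maintenance functions. For E. coli, the plasmid has a high-copy ColE1/pUC-type origin and the β-lactamase gene (AmpR) with its own promoter, which allows ampicillin selection. For the Gram-positive host, a RepB replication protein gene supports plasmid replication. A tetL-type tetracycline efflux gene, which spans the sequence numbering origin, is preceded by its short leader peptide reading frame and provides tetracycline selection in B. megaterium. A fragment of a pre/mob gene is also detected and is presumably a remnant of the parental Gram-positive plasmid.

The associated publication concerns the use of K1E RNA polymerase for in vitro RNA synthesis and in vivo protein production in B. megaterium. This suggests the vector is meant as the target-gene plasmid of a phage-polymerase-driven expression system in that host. The polymerase itself is not encoded on this plasmid according to the annotated features.
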