Addgene plasmid #48147: pPK1E-1+t
Purpose: (Empty Backbone) Shuttle vector E. coli/B.meg., encoding a promoter and a terminator for RNA polymerase of the phage K1E
Depositing lab: Dieter Jahn. Depositing organization: Technische Universitaet Braunschweig. Publication: Application of Escherichia coli phage K1E DNA-dependent RNA polymerase for in vitro RNA synthesis and in vivo protein production in Bacillus megaterium. Stammen S, Schuller F, Dietrich S, Gamer M, Biedendieck R, Jahn D. Appl Microbiol Biotechnol. 2010 Sep;88(2):529-39. doi: 10.1007/s00253-010-2732-y. Epub 2010 Jul 2. PubMed 20596705.
Backbone
  Vector backbone: pMM1520
  Backbone manufacturer: Malten et al., 2005
  Vector type: Bacterial Expression, Synthetic Biology
Growth in bacteria
  Bacterial resistance: Ampicillin, 100 μg/mL
  Growth temperature: 37°C
  Growth strain: DH10B
  Growth instructions: For Bacillus megaterium: Tetracycline and 37 °C
  Copy number: Unknown
Terms and licenses: Academic/Nonprofit Terms; Industry Terms: Not Available to Industry
How to cite: pPK1E-1+t was a gift from Dieter Jahn (Addgene plasmid # 48147 ; http://n2t.net/addgene:48147 ; RRID:Addgene_48147)
