>Addgene plasmid #48147 | pPK1E-1+t | addgene partial sequence | sequence record 72407 | pBR322ori-F 5'-GGGAAACGCCTGGTATCTTT-3'
TCTGACTTGAGCGTCGATTTTTGTGATGCTCGTCAGGGGGGCGGAGCCTATGGAAAAACGCCAGCAACGC
GGCCCGAGATGCGCCGCGTGCGGCTGCTGGAGATGGCGGACGCGATGGATATGTTCTGCCAAGGGTTGGT
TTGCGCATTCACAGTTCTCCGCAAGAATTAATTAGCTCCAATTCTTGGACCGGCAACAAAAAGAACCCTA
CCTACGCAAGGTAGATAGGGCATAGGTAACCGGTTAGCTAGTTAGCATGCGGCCGGTACCGGATCCCGGG
AGCTCCGGAGATCTTCGAACTAGTTTGGACCATTGTACATTTCACCTCCTTATAAATCAAATTGATAATT
TAGGGAGACATTTCTCCCTTCTATAGTGTCCAGTAAATACTGATCTTAAGGAACGTACAGACGGCTTAAA
AGCCTTTAAAAACGTTTTTAAGGGGTTTGTAGACAAGGTAAAGGATAAAACAGCACAATTCCAAGAAAAA
CACGATTTAGAACCTAAAAAGAACGAATTTGAACTAACTCATAACCGAGAGGTAAAAAAAGAACGAAGTC
GAGATCAGGGAATGAGTTTATAAAATAAAAAAAGCACCTGAAAAGGTGTCTTTTTTTGATGGTTTTGAAC
TTGTTCTTTCTTATCTTGATACATATAGAAATAACGTCATTTTTATTTTAGTTGCTGAAAGGTGCGTTGA
AGTGTTGGTATGTATGTGTTTTAAAGTATTGAAAACCCTTAAAATTGGTTGCACAGAAAAACCCCATCTG
TTAAAGTTATAAGTGACCAAACAAATAACTAAATAGATGGGGGTTTCTTTTAATATTATGTGTCCTAATA
GTAGCATTTATTCAGATGAAAAATCAAGGGTTTTAGTGGACAAGACAAAAAGTGGAAAAGTGAGACCATG
GAGAGAAAAGAAAATCGCTAATGTTGATTACTTTGAACTTCTGCATATTCT
